Addgene plasmid #238774: SmBiT-SRPK1 Fusion Vector
Purpose: Express SmBiT-SRPK1 Fusion Protein in Mammalian Cells under a CMV promoter
Depositing lab: Promega Corporation.
Backbone
  Vector backbone: pFN218K SmBiT CMV-Blast Flexi Vector
  Vector type: Mammalian Expression
  Selectable markers: Blasticidin
Growth in bacteria
  Bacterial resistance: Kanamycin, 50 μg/mL
  Growth temperature: 37°C
  Growth strain: DH5alpha
  Copy number: High Copy
Gene/Insert
  Gene/Insert name: SRPK1
  Species: H. sapiens (human)
  Mutation: None
  Entrez Gene: SRPK1 (a.k.a. SFRSK1)
  Promoter: CMV
  Tag / fusion protein: SmBiT (N terminal on backbone)
  Cloning method: Other
Terms and licenses: Academic/Nonprofit Terms; Industry Terms
How to cite: SmBiT-SRPK1 Fusion Vector was a gift from Promega Corporation (Addgene plasmid # 238774 ; http://n2t.net/addgene:238774 ; RRID:Addgene_238774)
