[The description below was written by a language model from this plasmid's Addgene catalogue record and pLannotate feature annotations shown in this document.]
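Description:
SmBiT-SRPK1 Fusion Vector is a mammalian expression plasmid of about 6.0 kb, catalogued as built on the pFN218K SmBiT CMV-Blast Flexi Vector backbone. It is designed to produce full-length, unmutated human SRPK1 carrying an N-terminal SmBiT tag. SRPK1 is a serine/arginine-rich protein-specific kinase that phosphorylates RS domains of SR splicing factors and helps control their nuclear distribution. SmBiT is the small peptide half of the split NanoLuc (NanoBiT) luciferase. It has low intrinsic affinity for its LgBiT partner, so luminescence is reconstituted mainly when proteins fused to the two halves are brought together. This makes the construct suited to live-cell protein–protein interaction assays involving SRPK1, although the record itself states only expression of the fusion in mammalian cells.

The plasmid is propagated in E. coli at high copy from a ColE1/pUC-type origin under kanamycin selection, and a cer site helps keep it monomeric. The SRPK1 coding sequence is followed by a short multiple cloning site remnant, T7 terminator fragments and an SV40 poly(A) signal.

The catalogue fields and the automated annotation of the sequenced plasmid disagree on two points. The catalogue lists a CMV promoter, but the annotation places an HSV thymidine kinase promoter directly upstream of SRPK1 and detects no CMV element. The catalogue also lists blasticidin as the mammalian marker, yet no blasticidin resistance gene is annotated. Instead there is an SV40 early promoter/EM7 promoter driving neo (nptII) with a synthetic poly(A) signal, an arrangement that would confer kanamycin resistance in bacteria and typically G418 resistance in mammalian cells. The short SmBiT tag is not annotated, presumably lying in the gap between promoter and SRPK1. Users should verify the promoter and selection marker against the sequence.
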