Features (pLannotate 1.2.2; 16 found; start..end, strand, type, name):
      2..753     +  promoter       HSV TK promoter: herpes simplex virus thymidine kinase promoter
    892..2856    +  CDS            SRPK1: SRPK1_HUMAN - Experimental evidence at protein level: Swiss-Prot protein existence level 1. Serine/arginine-rich protein-specific kinase which specifically phosphorylates its substrates at serine residues located in regions rich in arginine/serine dipeptides, known as RS domains and is involved in the phosphorylation of SR splicing factors and the regulation of splicing. Plays a central role in the regulatory network for splicing, controlling the intranuclear distribution of splicing factors in interphase cells and the reorganization of nuclear speckles during mitosis. Can influence additional
   2865..2920    +  misc_feature   MCS: pUC18/19 multiple cloning site
   2927..2976    +  CDS            SET1 (fragment): solubility-enhancement tag derived from T7 phage gene 10B
   2984..3003    +  terminator     T7 terminator (fragment): transcription terminator for bacteriophage T7 RNA polymerase
   3025..3146    -  polyA_signal   SV40 poly(A) signal: SV40 polyadenylation signal
   3169..3237    -  CDS            large T antigen (fragment): large T antigen from SV40 (simian virus 40)
   3242..3274    +  rep_origin     M13 ori (fragment): M13 bacteriophage origin of replication; arrow indicates direction of (+) strand synthesis
   3275..3326    -  misc_feature   bom (fragment): basis of mobility region from pBR322
   3391..3748    +  promoter       SV40 promoter: SV40 enhancer and early promoter
   3763..3810    +  promoter       EM7 promoter: synthetic bacterial promoter&nbsp
   3842..4633    +  CDS            neo: KKA2_KLEPN - Also known as kan, nptII. Experimental evidence at protein level: Swiss-Prot protein existence level 1. Resistance to kanamycin, neomycin, paromomycin, ribostamycin, butirosin and gentamicin B. From Klebsiella pneumoniae.
   4700..4748    +  polyA_signal   poly(A) signal: synthetic polyadenylation signal
   4769..4858    -  CDS            tnpA (fragment): TN5P_ECOLX - Also known as tnp. Experimental evidence at protein level: Swiss-Prot protein existence level 1. Mediates transposition of transposon Tn5 by a 'cut and paste' mechanism. First, the monomeric transposase binds the 19 bp inverted DNA repeats flanking the transposon. Then, dimerization of the DNA- bound transposase creates a synaptic DNA complex. After nicking of the first DNA strand, excision of the transposon proceeds through a series of intermediates. The transposase then mediates the insertion of the transposon at a new site by strand transfer. The activity of the wild- type tran
   4987..5575    -  rep_origin     ori: high-copy-number ColE1/pMB1/pBR322/pUC origin of replication
   5691..5974    +  misc_feature   cer region: ColE1-derived recombination site that helps to maintain plasmids as monomers
>Addgene plasmid #238774 | SmBiT-SRPK1 Fusion Vector | addgene full sequence | sequence record 479814 | Addgene NGS Result
AAATGAGTCTTCGGACCTCGCGGGGGCCGCTTAAGCGGTGGTTAGGGTTTGTCTGACGCGGGGGGAGGGG
GAAGGAACGAAACACTCTCATTCGGAGGCGGCTCGGGGTTTGGTCTTGGTGGCCACGGGCACGCAGAAGA
GCGCCGCGATCCTCTTAAGCACCCCCCCGCCCTCCGTGGAGGCGGGGGTTTGGTCGGCGGGTGGTAACTG
GCGGGCCGCTGACTCGGGCGGGTCGCGCGCCCCAGAGTGTGACCTTTTCGGTCTGCTCGCAGACCCCCGG
GCGGCGCCGCCGCGGCGGCGACGGGCTCGCTGGGTCCTAGGCTCCATGGGGACCGTATACGTGGACAGGC
TCTGGAGCATCCGCACGACTGCGGTGATATTACCGGAGACCTTCTGCGGGACGAGCCGGGTCACGCGGCT
GACGCGGAGCGTCCGTTGGGCGACAAACACCAGGACGGGGCACAGGTACACTATCTTGTCACCCGGAGGC
GCGAGGGACTGCAGGAGCTTCAGGGAGTGGCGCAGCTGCTTCATCCCCGTGGCCCGTTGCTCGCGTTTGC
TGGCGGTGTCCCCGGAAGAAATATATTTGCATGTCTTTAGTTCTATGATGACACAAACCCCGCCCAGCGT
CTTGTCATTGGCGAAGTCGAACACGCAGATGCAGTCGGGGCGGCGCGGTCCCAGGTCCACTTCGCATATT
AAGGTGACGCGTGTGGCCTCGAACACCGAGCGACCCTGCAGCGACCCGCTTAAAAGCTTGGCAATCCGGT
ACTGTTGGTAAAGCCACCGCTAGCGCTCACCATGGTGACCGGCTACCGGCTGTTCGAGGAGATTCTCGGG
AGCTCCGGTGGTGGCGGGAGCGGAGGTGGAGGCTCGAGCGGTGCGATCGCCATGGAGCGGAAAGTGCTTG
CGCTCCAGGCCCGAAAGAAAAGGACCAAGGCCAAGAAGGACAAAGCCCAAAGGAAATCTGAAACTCAGCA
CCGAGGCTCTGCTCCCCACTCTGAGAGTGATCTACCAGAGCAGGAAGAGGAGATTCTGGGATCTGATGAT
GATGAGCAAGAAGATCCTAATGATTATTGTAAAGGAGGTTATCATCTTGTGAAAATTGGAGATCTATTCA
ATGGGAGATACCATGTGATCCGAAAGTTAGGCTGGGGACACTTTTCAACAGTATGGTTATCATGGGATAT
TCAGGGGAAGAAATTTGTGGCAATGAAAGTAGTTAAAAGTGCTGAACATTACACTGAAACAGCACTAGAT
GAAATCCGGTTGCTGAAGTCAGTTCGCAATTCAGACCCTAATGATCCAAATAGAGAAATGGTTGTTCAAC
TACTAGATGACTTTAAAATATCAGGAGTTAATGGAACACATATCTGCATGGTATTTGAAGTTTTGGGGCA
TCATCTGCTCAAGTGGATCATCAAATCCAATTATCAGGGGCTTCCACTGCCTTGTGTCAAAAAAATTATT
CAGCAAGTGTTACAGGGTCTTGATTATTTACATACCAAGTGCCGTATCATCCACACTGACATTAAACCAG
AGAACATCTTATTGTCAGTGAATGAGCAGTACATTCGGAGGCTGGCTGCAGAAGCAACAGAATGGCAGCG
ATCTGGAGCTCCTCCGCCTTCCGGATCTGCAGTCAGTACTGCTCCCCAGCCTAAACCAGCTGACAAAATG
TCAAAGAATAAGAAGAAGAAATTGAAGAAGAAGCAGAAGCGCCAGGCAGAATTACTAGAGAAGCGAATGC
AGGAAATTGAGGAAATGGAGAAAGAGTCGGGCCCTGGGCAAAAAAGACCAAACAAGCAAGAAGAATCAGA
GAGTCCTGTTGAAAGACCCTTGAAAGAGAACCCACCTAATAAAATGACCCAAGAAAAACTTGAAGAGTCA
AGTACCATTGGCCAGGATCAAACGCTTATGGAACGTGATACAGAGGGTGGTGCAGCAGAAATTAATTGCA
ATGGAGTGATTGAAGTCATTAATTATACTCAGAACAGTAATAATGAAACATTGAGACATAAAGAGGATCT
ACATAATGCTAATGACTGTGATGTCCAAAATTTGAATCAGGAATCTAGTTTCCTAAGCTCCCAAAATGGA
GACAGCAGCACATCTCAAGAAACAGACTCTTGTACACCTATAACATCTGAGGTGTCAGACACCATGGTGT
GCCAGTCTTCCTCAACTGTAGGTCAGTCATTCAGTGAACAACACATTAGCCAACTTCAAGAAAGCATTCG
GGCAGAGATACCCTGTGAAGATGAACAAGAGCAAGAACATAACGGACCACTGGACAACAAAGGAAAATCC
ACGGCTGGAAATTTTCTTGTTAATCCCCTTGAGCCAAAAAATGCAGAAAAGCTCAAGGTGAAGATTGCTG
ACCTTGGAAATGCTTGTTGGGTGCACAAACATTTCACTGAAGATATTCAAACAAGGCAATATCGTTCCTT
GGAAGTTCTAATCGGATCTGGCTATAATACCCCTGCTGACATTTGGAGCACGGCATGCATGGCCTTTGAA
CTGGCCACAGGTGACTATTTGTTTGAACCTCATTCAGGGGAAGAGTACACTCGAGATGAAGATCACATTG
CATTGATCATAGAACTTCTGGGGAAGGTGCCTCGCAAGCTCATTGTGGCAGGAAAATATTCCAAGGAATT
TTTCACCAAAAAAGGTGACCTGAAACATATCACGAAGCTGAAACCTTGGGGCCTTTTTGAGGTTCTAGTG
GAGAAGTATGAGTGGTCGCAGGAAGAGGCAGCTGGCTTCACAGATTTCTTACTGCCCATGTTGGAGCTGA
TCCCTGAGAAGAGAGCCACTGCCGCCGAGTGTCTCCGGCACCCTTGGCTTAACTCCGTTTAAACGAATTC
GGGCTCGGTACCCGGGGATCCTCTAGAGTCGACCTGCAGGCATGCAAGCTGATCCGGCTGCTAACAAAGC
CCGAAAGGAAGCTGAGTTGGCTGCTGCCACCGCTGAGCAATAACTAGCATAACCCCTTGGGGCGGCCGCT
TCGAGCAGACATGATAAGATACATTGATGAGTTTGGACAAACCACAACTAGAATGCAGTGAAAAAAATGC
TTTATTTGTGAAATTTGTGATGCTATTGCTTTATTTGTAACCATTATAAGCTGCAATAAACAAGTTAACA
ACAACAATTGCATTCATTTTATGTTTCAGGTTCAGGGGGAGATGTGGGAGGTTTTTTTAAGCAAGTAAAA
CCTCTACAAATGTGGTAAAATCGAATTTTAACAAAATATTAACGCTTACAATTTCCTGATGCGGTATTTT
CTCCTTACGCATCTGTGCGGTATTTCACACCGCATACGCGGATCTGCGCAGCACCATGGCCTGAAATAAC
CTCTGAAAGAGGAACTTGGTTAGGTACCTTCTGAGGCGGAAAGAACCAGCTGTGGAATGTGTGTCAGTTA
GGGTGTGGAAAGTCCCCAGGCTCCCCAGCAGGCAGAAGTATGCAAAGCATGCATCTCAATTAGTCAGCAA
CCAGGTGTGGAAAGTCCCCAGGCTCCCCAGCAGGCAGAAGTATGCAAAGCATGCATCTCAATTAGTCAGC
AACCATAGTCCCGCCCCTAACTCCGCCCATCCCGCCCCTAACTCCGCCCAGTTCCGCCCATTCTCCGCCC
CATGGCTGACTAATTTTTTTTATTTATGCAGAGGCCGAGGCCGCCTCGGCCTCTGAGCTATTCCAGAAGT
AGTGAGGAGGCTTTTTTGGAGGCCTAGGCTTTTGCAAAAAGCTTAATTAACTGTTGACAATTAATCATCG
GCATAGTATATCGGCATAGTATAATACGACAAGGTGAGGAACTAAACCCAGGAGGCAGATCATGATTGAA
CAAGATGGATTGCACGCAGGTTCTCCGGCCGCTTGGGTGGAGAGGCTATTCGGCTATGACTGGGCACAAC
AGACAATCGGCTGCTCTGATGCCGCCGTGTTCCGGCTGTCAGCGCAGGGGCGCCCGGTTCTTTTTGTCAA
GACCGACCTGTCCGGTGCCCTGAATGAACTGCAGGACGAGGCAGCGCGGCTATCGTGGCTGGCCACGACG
GGCGTTCCTTGCGCAGCTGTGCTCGACGTTGTCACTGAAGCGGGAAGGGACTGGCTGCTATTGGGCGAAG
TGCCGGGGCAGGATCTCCTGTCATCTCACCTTGCTCCTGCCGAGAAAGTATCCATCATGGCTGATGCAAT
GCGGCGGCTGCATACGCTTGATCCGGCTACCTGCCCATTCGACCACCAAGCGAAACATCGCATCGAGCGA
GCACGTACTCGGATGGAAGCCGGTCTTGTCGATCAGGATGATCTGGACGAAGAGCATCAGGGGCTCGCGC
CAGCCGAACTGTTCGCCAGGCTCAAGGCGCGCATGCCCGACGGCGAGGATCTCGTCGTGACCCATGGCGA
TGCCTGCTTGCCGAATATCATGGTGGAAAATGGCCGCTTTTCTGGATTCATCGACTGTGGCCGGCTGGGT
GTGGCGGACCGCTATCAGGACATAGCGTTGGCTACCCGTGATATTGCTGAAGAGCTTGGCGGCGAATGGG
CTGACCGCTTCCTCGTGCTTTACGGTATCGCCGCTCCCGATTCGCAGCGCATCGCCTTCTATCGCCTTCT
TGACGAGTTCTTCTGAGCGGGACTCTGGGGTTCGAAATGACCGACCAAGCGACGCCCAACCTGCCATCAC
GATGGCCGCAATAAAATATCTTTATTTTCATTACATCTGTGTGTTGGTTTTTTGTGTGAATCGATAGCGA
TAAGGATCCTCTTTGCGCTTGCGTTTTCCCTTGTCCAGATAGCCCAGTAGCTGACATTCATCCGGGGTCA
GCACCGTTTCTGCGGACTGGCTTTCTACCCGGTATCAGCTCACTCAAAGGCGGTAATACGGTTATCCACA
GAATCAGGGGATAACGCAGGAAAGAACATGTGAGCAAAAGGCCAGCAAAAGGCCAGGAACCGTAAAAAGG
CCGCGTTGCTGGCGTTTTTCCATAGGCTCCGCCCCCCTGACGAGCATCACAAAAATCGACGCTCAAGTCA
GAGGTGGCGAAACCCGACAGGACTATAAAGATACCAGGCGTTTCCCCCTGGAAGCTCCCTCGTGCGCTCT
CCTGTTCCGACCCTGCCGCTTACCGGATACCTGTCCGCCTTTCTCCCTTCGGGAAGCGTGGCGCTTTCTC
ATAGCTCACGCTGTAGGTATCTCAGTTCGGTGTAGGTCGTTCGCTCCAAGCTGGGCTGTGTGCACGAACC
CCCCGTTCAGCCCGACCGCTGCGCCTTATCCGGTAACTATCGTCTTGAGTCCAACCCGGTAAGACACGAC
TTATCGCCACTGGCAGCAGCCACTGGTAACAGGATTAGCAGAGCGAGGTATGTAGGCGGTGCTACAGAGT
TCTTGAAGTGGTGGCCTAACTACGGCTACACTAGAAGGACAGTATTTGGTATCTGCGCTCTGCTGAAGCC
AGTTACCTTCGGAAAAAGAGTTGGTAGCTCTTGATCCGGCAAACAAACCACCGCTGGTAGCGGTGGTTTT
TTTGTTTGCAAGCAGCAGATTACGCGCAGAAAAAAAGGATTTCAAGAAGATCCTTTGATCTTTTCTACGG
GGTCTGACGCTCAGTGGAACGAAAACTCACGTTAAGGGATTTTGGTCATGAGATTATCAAAAAGGATCTT
CACCTAGATCCTTTTATAGTCCGGAAATACAGGAACGCACGCTGGATGGCCCTTCGCTGGGATGGTGAAA
CCATGAAAAATGGCAGCTTCAGTGGATTAAGTGGGGGTAATGTGGCCTGTACCCTCTGGTTGCATAGGTA
TTCATACGGTTAAAATTTATCAGGCGCGATTGCGGCAGTTTTTCGGGTGGTTTGTTGCCATTTTTACCTG
TCTGCTGCCGTGATCGCGCTGAACGCGTTTTAGCGGTGCGTACAATTAAGGGATTATGGTAAATCCACTT
ACTGTCTGCCCTCGTAGCCATCGAGATAAACCGCAGTACTCCGGCCACGATGCGTCCGGCGTAGAGGATC
GAGATCT
